>Addgene plasmid #103388 | LSB-hsa-miR-296-5p | depositor full sequence | sequence record 195825 | Full Sequence
AATTGAGGGGATAACGCAGGAAAGAACATGTGAGCAAAAGGCCAGCAAAAGGCCAGGAACCGTAAAAAGG
CCGCGTTGCTGGCGTTTTTCCATAGGCTCCGCCCCCCTGACGAGCATCACAAAAATCGACGCTCAAGTCA
GAGGTGGCGAAACCCGACAGGACTATAAAGATACCAGGCGTTTCCCCCTGGAAGCTCCCTCGTGCGCTCT
CCTGTTCCGACCCTGCCGCTTACCGGATACCTGTCCGCCTTTCTCCCTTCGGGAAGCGTGGCGCTTTCTC
ATAGCTCACGCTGTAGGTATCTCAGTTCGGTGTAGGTCGTTCGCTCCAAGCTGGGCTGTGTGCACGAACC
CCCCGTTCAGCCCGACCGCTGCGCCTTATCCGGTAACTATCGTCTTGAGTCCAACCCGGTAAGACACGAC
TTATCGCCACTGGCAGCAGCCACTGGTAACAGGATTAGCAGAGCGAGGTATGTAGGCGGTGCTACAGAGT
TCTTGAAGTGGTGGCCTAACTACGGCTACACTAGAAGAACAGTATTTGGTATCTGCGCTCTGCTGAAGCC
AGTTACCTTCGGAAAAAGAGTTGGTAGCTCTTGATCCGGCAAACAAACCACCGCTGGTAGCGGTGGTTTT
TTTGTTTGCAAGCAGCAGATTACGCGCAGAAAAAAAGGATCTCAAGAAGATCCTTTGATCTTTTCTACGG
GGTCTGACGCTCAGTGGAACGAAAACTCACGTTAAGGGATTTTGGTCATGAGATTATCAAAAAGGATCTT
CACCTAGATCCTTTTAAATTAAAAATGAAGTTTTAAATCAATCTAAAGTATATATGAGTAAACTTGGTCT
GACAGTTACCAATGCTTAATCAGTGAGGCACCTATCTCAGCGATCTGTCTATTTCGTTCATCCATAGTTG
CCTGACTCCCCGTCGTGTAGATAACTACGATACGGGAGGGCTTACCATCTGGCCCCAGTGCTGCAATGAT
ACCGCGAGAACCACGCTCACCGGCTCCAGATTTATCAGCAATAAACCAGCCAGCCGGAAGGGCCGAGCGC
AGAAGTGGTCCTGCAACTTTATCCGCCTCCATCCAGTCTATTAATTGTTGCCGGGAAGCTAGAGTAAGTA
GTTCGCCAGTTAATAGTTTGCGCAACGTTGTTGCCATTGCTACAGGCATCGTGGTGTCACGCTCGTCGTT
TGGTATGGCTTCATTCAGCTCCGGTTCCCAACGATCAAGGCGAGTTACATGATCCCCCATGTTGTGCAAA
AAAGCGGTTAGCTCCTTCGGTCCTCCGATCGTTGTCAGAAGTAAGTTGGCCGCAGTGTTATCACTCATGG
TTATGGCAGCACTGCATAATTCTCTTACTGTCATGCCATCCGTAAGATGCTTTTCTGTGACTGGTGAGTA
CTCAACCAAGTCATTCTGAGAATAGTGTATGCGGCGACCGAGTTGCTCTTGCCCGGCGTCAATACGGGAT
AATACCGCGCCACATAGCAGAACTTTAAAAGTGCTCATCATTGGAAAACGTTCTTCGGGGCGAAAACTCT
CAAGGATCTTACCGCTGTTGAGATCCAGTTCGATGTAACCCACTCGTGCACCCAACTGATCTTCAGCATC
TTTTACTTTCACCAGCGTTTCTGGGTGAGCAAAAACAGGAAGGCAAAATGCCGCAAAAAAGGGAATAAGG
GCGACACGGAAATGTTGAATACTCATACTCTTCCTTTTTCAATATTATTGAAGCATTTATCAGGGTTATT
GTCTCATGAGCGGATACATATTTGAATGTAGCTCCGAATTTCTCGAGGGCTTGTCGACGACGGCGGTCTC
CGTCGTCAGGATCATGAATTCGACCCGCCTGCCACCATGACCGAGTACAAGCCCACGGTGCGCCTCGCCA
CCCGCGACGACGTCCCCCGGGCCGTACGCACCCTCGCCGCCGCGTTCGCCGACTACCCCGCCACGCGCCA
CACCGTCGACCCGGACCGCCACATCGAGCGGGTCACCGAGCTGCAAGAACTCTTCCTCACGCGCGTCGGG
CTCGACATCGGCAAGGTGTGGGTCGCGGACGACGGCGCCGCGGTGGCGGTCTGGACCACGCCGGAGAGCG
TCGAAGCGGGGGCGGTGTTCGCCGAGATCGGCCCGCGCATGGCCGAGTTGAGCGGTTCCCGGCTGGCCGC
GCAGCAACAGATGGAAGGCCTCCTGGCGCCGCACCGGCCCAAGGAGCCCGCGTGGTTCCTGGCCACCGTC
GGCGTCTCGCCCGACCACCAGGGCAAGGGTCTGGGCAGCGCCGTCGTGCTCCCCGGAGTGGAGGCGGCCG
AGCGCGCCGGGGTGCCCGCCTTCCTGGAGACATCCGCGCCCCGCAACCTCCCCTTCTACGAGCGGCTCGG
CTTCACCGTCACCGCCGACGTCGAGGTGCCCGAAGGACCGCGCACCTGGTGCATGACCCGCAAGCCCGGT
GCCTGATACGCGTGAATTCACTCCTCAGGTGCAGGCTGCCTATCAGAAGGTGGTGGCTGGTGTGGCCAAT
GCCCTGGCTCACAAATACCACTGAGATCTTTTTCCCTCTGCCAAAAATTATGGGGACATCATGAAGCCCC
TTGAGCATCTGACTTCTGGCTAATAAAGGAAATTTATTTTCATTGCAATAGTGTGTTGGAATTTTTTGTG
TCTCTCACTCGGAAGGACATATGGGAGGGCAAATCATTTAAAACATCAGAATGAGTATTTGGTTTAGAGT
TTGGCAACATATGCCCATATGCTGGCTGCCATGAACAAAGGTTGGCTATAAAGAGGTCATCAGTATATGA
AACAGCCCCCTGCTGTCCATTCCTTATTCCATAGAAAAGCCTTGACTTGAGGTTAGATTTTTTTTATATT
TTGTTTTGTGTTATTTTTTTCTTTAACATCCCTAAAATTTTCCTTACATGTTTTACTAGCCAGATTTTTC
CTCCTCTCCTGACTACTCCCAGTCATAGCTGTCCCTCTTCTCTTATGGAGATCCCTCGACCTGCAGCCCA
AGCTTGAATTCTCTAGAATTACCCTGTTATCCCTATGCTTGGTTTACCGAGCTCTTATTGGTTTTCAAAC
TTCATTGACTGTGCCCAACGCGCCTGGGAGCTCACGGGGACAGCCCCCCCCCAAAGCCCCCAGGGATGTA
ATTACGTCCCTCCCCCGCTAGGGGGCAGCAGCGAGCCGCCCGGGGCTCCGCTCCGGTCCGGCGCTCCCCC
CGCATCCCCGAGCCGGCAGCGTGCGGGGACAGCCCGGGCACGGGGAAGGTGGCACGGGATCGCTTTCCTC
TGAACGCTTCTCGCTGCTCTTTGAGCCTGCAGACACCTGGGGGGATACGGGGAAAAAGCTAGGCTGAAAG
ACCGGTTCTTAGAATGACACGCGCCTGGGAGCTCACGGGGACAGCCCCCCCCCAAAGCCCCCAGGGATGT
AATTACGTCCCTCCCCCGCTAGGGGGCAGCAGCGAGCCGCCCGGGGCTCCGCTCCGGTCCGGCGCTCCCC
CCGCATCCCCGAGCCGGCAGCGTGCGGGGACAGCCCGGGCACGGGGAAGGTGGCACGGGATCGCTTTCCT
CTGAACGCTTCTCGCTGCTCTTTGAGCCTGCAGACACCTGGGGGGATACGGGGAAAAAGCTAACTTCTGA
GACGACAACTTTGTATAGAAAAGTTGGCTCCGAATTCGCCCTTGACAGCAGAGATCCAGTTTGGTTAATT
AATTGGCTCCGGTGCCCGTCAGTGGGCAGAGCGCACATCGCCCACAGTCCCCGAGAAGTTGTGGGGAGGG
GTCGGCAATTGAACCGGTGCCTAGAGAAGGTGGCGCGGGGTAAACTGGGAAAGTGATGTCGTGTACTGGC
TCCGCCTTTTTCCCGAGGGTGGGGGAGAACCGTATATAAGTGCAGTAGTCGCCGTGAACGTTCTTTTTCG
CAACGGGTTTGCCGCCAGAACACAGGTAAGTGCCGTGTGTGGTTCCCGCGGGCCTGGCCTCTTTACGGGT
TATGGCCCTTGCGTGCCTTGAATTACTTCCACCTGGCTGCAGTACGTGATTCTTGATCCCGAGCTTCGGG
TTGGAAGTGGGTGGGAGAGTTCGAGGCCTTGCGCTTAAGGAGCCCCTTCGCCTCGTGCTTGAGTTGAGGC
CTGGCCTGGGCGCTGGGGCCGCCGCGTGCGAATCTGGTGGCACCTTCGCGCCTGTCTCGCTGCTTTCGAT
AAGTCTCTAGCCATTTAAAATTTTTGATGACCTGCTGCGACGCTTTTTTTCTGGCAAGATAGTCTTGTAA
ATGCGGGCCAAGATCTGCACACTGGTATTTCGGTTTTTGGGGCCGCGGGCGGCGACGGGGCCCGTGCGTC
CCAGCGCACATGTTCGGCGAGGCGGGGCCTGCGAGCGCGGCCACCGAGAATCGGACGGGGGTAGTCTCAA
GCTGGCCGGCCTGCTCTGGTGCCTGGCCTCGCGCCGCCGTGTATCGCCCCGCCCTGGGCGGCAAGGCTGG
CCCGGTCGGCACCAGTTGCGTGAGCGGAAAGATGGCCGCTTCCCGGCCCTGCTGCAGGGAGCTCAAAATG
GAGGACGCGGCGCTCGGGAGAGCGGGCGGGTGAGTCACCCACACAAAGGAAAAGGGCCTTTCCGTCCTCA
GCCGTCGCTTCATGTGACTCCACGGAGTACCGGGCGCCGTCCAGGCACCTCGATTAGTTCTCGAGCTTTT
GGAGTACGTCGTCTTTAGGTTGGGGGGAGGGGTTTTATGCGATGGAGTTTCCCCACACTGAGTGGGTGGA
GACTGAAGTTAGGCCAGCTTGGCACTTGATGTAATTCTCCTTGGAATTTGCCCTTTTTGAGTTTGGATCT
TGGTTCATTCTCAAGCCTCAGACAGTGGTTCAAAGTTTTTTTCTTCCATTTCAGGTGTCGTGAGAAGGGC
GAATTCGACCCAAGTTTGTACAAAAAAGCAGGCTGGATCCAGGTGCCACCATGGTGAGCGAGCTGATTAA
GGAGAACATGCACATGAAGCTGTACATGGAGGGCACCGTGAACAACCACCACTTCAAGTGCACATCCGAG
GGCGAAGGCAAGCCCTACGAGGGCACCCAGACCATGAGAATCAAGGCGGTCGAGGGCGGCCCTCTCCCCT
TCGCCTTCGACATCCTGGCTACCAGCTTCATGTACGGCAGCAAAACCTTCATCAACCACACCCAGGGCAT
CCCCGACTTCTTTAAGCAGTCCTTCCCCGAGGGCTTCACATGGGAGAGAGTCACCACATACGAAGATGGG
GGCGTGCTGACCGCTACCCAGGACACCAGCCTCCAGGACGGCTGCCTCATCTACAACGTCAAGATCAGAG
GGGTGAACTTCCCATCCAACGGCCCTGTGATGCAGAAGAAAACACTCGGCTGGGAGGCCTCCACCGAGAC
ACTGTACCCCGCTGACGGCGGCCTGGAAGGCAGAGCCGACATGGCCCTGAAGCTCGTGGGCGGGGGCCAC
CTGATCTGCAACCTTAAGACCACATACAGATCCAAGAAACCCGCTAAGAACCTCAAGATGCCCGGCGTCT
ACTATGTGGACAGGAGACTGGAAAGAATCAAGGAGGCCGACAAAGAGACATACGTCGAGCAGCACGAGGT
GGCTGTGGCCAGATACTGCGACCTCCCTAGCAAACTGGGGCACAAACTTAATTGAGAATTCTACCACCCA
GCTTTCTTGTACAAAGTGGTACGTCTCAAGACCAGAGGTCTCTGCTTTTATCTCTACAGGATTGAGGGGG
GGCCCTACAGGATTGAGGGGGGGCCCTACAGGATTGAGGGGGGGCCCTACAGGATTGAGGGGGGGCCCTC
AACCAGAAGAGACCTGTGCTTCACTCCTCAGGTGCAGGCTGCCTATCAGAAGGTGGTGGCTGGTGTGGCC
AATGCCCTGGCTCACAAATACCACTGAGATCTTTTTCCCTCTGCCAAAAATTATGGGGACATCATGAAGC
CCCTTGAGCATCTGACTTCTGGCTAATAAAGGAAATTTATTTTCATTGCAATAGTGTGTTGGAATTTTTT
GTGTCTCTCACTCGGAAGGACATATGGGAGGGCAAATCATTTAAAACATCAGAATGAGTATTTGGTTTAG
AGTTTGGCAACATATGCCCATATGCTGGCTGCCATGAACAAAGGTTGGCTATAAAGAGGTCATCAGTATA
TGAAACAGCCCCCTGCTGTCCATTCCTTATTCCATAGAAAAGCCTTGACTTGAGGTTAGATTTTTTTTAT
ATTTTGTTTTGTGTTATTTTTTTCTTTAACATCCCTAAAATTTTCCTTACATGTTTTACTAGCCAGATTT
TTCCTCCTCTCCTGACTACTCCCAGTCATAGCTGTCCCTCTTCTCTTATGGAGATCCCGAGCGGTGCGTT
TTTATGCTTGTAGTATTGTATAATGTTTTTAAGATCCAAGCTTCTGACCTCTTCTCTTCCTCCCACAGGG
CCTCGAGACAATTGCATCGATGGTACCAGTGAAAGTCTGCAATGAATTCGAGTTGGCGCGCCTGTCATTC
TAAATCTCTCTTTCAGCCTAAAGCTTTTTCCCCGTATCCCCCCAGGTGTCTGCAGGCTCAAAGAGCAGCG
AGAAGCGTTCAGAGGAAAGCGATCCCGTGCCACCTTCCCCGTGCCCGGGCTGTCCCCGCACGCTGCCGGC
TCGGGGATGCGGGGGGAGCGCCGGACCGGAGCGGAGCCCCGGGCGGCTCGCTGCTGCCCCCTAGCGGGGG
AGGGACGTAATTACATCCCTGGGGGCTTTGGGAGGGGGCTGTCCCCGTGAGCTCCCAGGCGCGCCTGTCA
TTCTAAATCTCTCTTTCAGCCTAAAGCTTTTTCCCCGTATCCCCCCAGGTGTCTGCAGGCTCAAAGAGCA
GCGAGAAGCGTTCAGAGGAAAGCGATCCCGTGCCACCTTCCCCGTGCCCGGGCTGTCCCCGCACGCTGCC
GGCTCGGGGATGCGGGGGGAGCGCCGGACCGGAGCGGAGCCCCGGGCGGCTCGCTGCTGCCCCCTAGCGG
GGGAGGGACGTAATTACATCCCTGGGGGCTTTGGGGGGGGGCTGTCCCCGTGAGCTCCCAGGCGCGCCAA
CTCGGTACCGTATCGATGTCGACGTTAACGCTAGTGATATCAACTTTGTATAGAAAAGTTGGCTCCGAAT
TCGCCCTTGACAGCAGAGATCCAGTTTGGTTAATTAATTGGCTCCGGTGCCCGTCAGTGGGCAGAGCGCA
CATCGCCCACAGTCCCCGAGAAGTTGTGGGGAGGGGTCGGCAATTGAACCGGTGCCTAGAGAAGGTGGCG
CGGGGTAAACTGGGAAAGTGATGTCGTGTACTGGCTCCGCCTTTTTCCCGAGGGTGGGGGAGAACCGTAT
ATAAGTGCAGTAGTCGCCGTGAACGTTCTTTTTCGCAACGGGTTTGCCGCCAGAACACAGGTAAGTGCCG
TGTGTGGTTCCCGCGGGCCTGGCCTCTTTACGGGTTATGGCCCTTGCGTGCCTTGAATTACTTCCACCTG
GCTGCAGTACGTGATTCTTGATCCCGAGCTTCGGGTTGGAAGTGGGTGGGAGAGTTCGAGGCCTTGCGCT
TAAGGAGCCCCTTCGCCTCGTGCTTGAGTTGAGGCCTGGCCTGGGCGCTGGGGCCGCCGCGTGCGAATCT
GGTGGCACCTTCGCGCCTGTCTCGCTGCTTTCGATAAGTCTCTAGCCATTTAAAATTTTTGATGACCTGC
TGCGACGCTTTTTTTCTGGCAAGATAGTCTTGTAAATGCGGGCCAAGATCTGCACACTGGTATTTCGGTT
TTTGGGGCCGCGGGCGGCGACGGGGCCCGTGCGTCCCAGCGCACATGTTCGGCGAGGCGGGGCCTGCGAG
CGCGGCCACCGAGAATCGGACGGGGGTAGTCTCAAGCTGGCCGGCCTGCTCTGGTGCCTGGCCTCGCGCC
GCCGTGTATCGCCCCGCCCTGGGCGGCAAGGCTGGCCCGGTCGGCACCAGTTGCGTGAGCGGAAAGATGG
CCGCTTCCCGGCCCTGCTGCAGGGAGCTCAAAATGGAGGACGCGGCGCTCGGGAGAGCGGGCGGGTGAGT
CACCCACACAAAGGAAAAGGGCCTTTCCGTCCTCAGCCGTCGCTTCATGTGACTCCACGGAGTACCGGGC
GCCGTCCAGGCACCTCGATTAGTTCTCGAGCTTTTGGAGTACGTCGTCTTTAGGTTGGGGGGAGGGGTTT
TATGCGATGGAGTTTCCCCACACTGAGTGGGTGGAGACTGAAGTTAGGCCAGCTTGGCACTTGATGTAAT
TCTCCTTGGAATTTGCCCTTTTTGAGTTTGGATCTTGGTTCATTCTCAAGCCTCAGACAGTGGTTCAAAG
TTTTTTTCTTCCATTTCAGGTGTCGTGAGAAGGGCGAATTCGACCCAAGTTTGTACAAAAAAGCAGGCTC
GCCACCATGGTGAGCAAGGGCGAGGAGCTGTTCACCGGGGTGGTGCCCATCCTGGTCGAGCTGGACGGCG
ACGTAAACGGCCACAAGTTCAGCGTGAGGGGCGAGGGCGAGGGCGATGCCACCAACGGCAAGCTGACCCT
GAAGTTCATCTGCACCACCGGCAAGCTGCCCGTGCCCTGGCCCACCCTCGTGACCACCCTGAGCCACGGC
GTGCAGTGCTTCGCCCGCTACCCCGACCACATGAAGCAGCACGACTTCTTCAAGTCCGCCATGCCCGAAG
GCTACGTCCAGGAGCGCACCATCTTCTTCAAGGACGACGGCACCTACAAGACCCGCGCCGAGGTGAAGTT
CGAGGGCGACACCCTAGTGAACCGCATCGAGCTGAAGGGCGTCGACTTCAAGGAGGACGGCAACATCCTG
GGGCACAAGCTGGAGTACAACTTCAACAGCCACAACATCTATATCATGGCCGTCAAGCAGAAGAACGGCA
TCAAGGTGAACTTCAAGATCCGCCACAACGTGGAGGACGGCAGCGTGCAGCTCGCCGACCACTACCAGCA
GAACACCCCCATCGGCGACGGCCCCGTGCTGCTGCCCGACAGCCACTACCTGAGCACCCAGTCCGTGCTG
AGCAAAGACCCCAACGAGAAGCGCGATCACATGGTCCTGCTGGAGTTCCGCACCGCCGCCGGGATCACTC
TCGGCATGGACGAGCTGTACAAGTAATACCACCCAGCTTTCTTGTACAAAGTGGTACGCGTGAATTCACT
CCTCAGGTGCAGGCTGCCTATCAGAAGGTGGTGGCTGGTGTGGCCAATGCCCTGGCTCACAAATACCACT
GAGATCTTTTTCCCTCTGCCAAAAATTATGGGGACATCATGAAGCCCCTTGAGCATCTGACTTCTGGCTA
ATAAAGGAAATTTATTTTCATTGCAATAGTGTGTTGGAATTTTTTGTGTCTCTCACTCGGAAGGACATAT
GGGAGGGCAAATCATTTAAAACATCAGAATGAGTATTTGGTTTAGAGTTTGGCAACATATGCCCATATGC
TGGCTGCCATGAACAAAGGTTGGCTATAAAGAGGTCATCAGTATATGAAACAGCCCCCTGCTGTCCATTC
CTTATTCCATAGAAAAGCCTTGACTTGAGGTTAGATTTTTTTTATATTTTGTTTTGTGTTATTTTTTTCT
TTAACATCCCTAAAATTTTCCTTACATGTTTTACTAGCCAGATTTTTCCTCCTCTCCTGACTACTCCCAG
TCATAGCTGTCCCTCTTCTCTTATGGAGATCCCTCGACCTGCAGCCCAAGCTTGGCGTAATCATGGTCAT
AGCTGTTTCCTGTGTGAAATTGTTATCCGCTCACAATTCCACACAACATACGAGCCGGAAGCATAAAGTG
TAAAGCCTGGGGTGCCTAATGAGTGAGCTAACTCACATTAATTGCGTTGCGCTCACTGCCCGCTTTCCAG
TCGGGAAACCTGTCGTGCCAGCGGATCGACAGTACTAAGCTTGGTCTAATACCCAATCTCTCGTCTTATC
CAGATGTTTTATACGCCTCTGGCCCGTGTCTCAAAATCTCTGATGTTACATTGCACAAGATAAAATAATA
TCATCATGAACAATAAAACTGTCTGCTTACATAAACAGTAATACAAGGGGTGTTATGAGCCATATTCAAC
GGGAAACGTCGAGGCCGCGATTAAATTCCAACATGGATGCTGATTTATATGGGTATAAATGGGCTCGCGA
TAATGTCGGGCAATCAGGTGCGACAATCTATCGCTTGTATGGGAAGCCCGATGCGCCAGAGTTGTTTCTG
AAACATGGCAAAGGTAGCGTTGCCAATGATGTTACAGATGAGATGGTCAGACTAAACTGGCTGACGGAAT
TTATGCCTCTTCCGACCATCAAGCATTTTATCCGTACTCCTGATGATGCATGGTTACTCACCACTGCGAT
CCCCGGAAAAACAGCATTCCAGGTATTAGAAGAATATCCTGATTCAGGTGAAAATATTGTTGATGCGCTG
GCAGTGTTCCTGCGCCGGTTGCATTCGATTCCTGTTTGTAATTGTCCTTTTAACAGCGATCGCGTATTTC
GTCTCGCTCAGGCGCAATCACGAATGAATAACGGTTTGGTTGATGCGAGTGATTTTGATGACGAGCGTAA
TGGCTGGCCTGTTGAACAAGTCTGGAAAGAAATGCATAAACTTTTGCCATTCTCACCGGATTCAGTCGTC
ACTCATGGTGATTTCTCACTTGATAACCTTATTTTTGACGAGGGGAAATTAATAGGTTGTATTGATGTTG
GACGAGTCGGAATCGCAGACCGATACCAGGATCTTGCCATCCTATGGAACTGCCTCGGTGAGTTTTCTCC
TTCATTACAGAAACGGCTTTTTCAAAAATATGGTATTGATAATCCTGATATGAATAAATTGCAGTTTCAT
TTGATGCTCGATGAGTTTTTCTAATCAGAATTGGTTAATTGGTTGTAACACTGGCAGAGCATTACGCTGA
CTTGACGGGACGGCGCAAGCTCATGACCAAAATCCCTTAACGTGAGTTACGCGTCGTTCCACTGAGCGTC
AGAGGTATCACTAGTATTACAGAGGTAAGTTATAACAGTCGCCTAACCC
Features (pLannotate 1.2.2; 28 found; start..end, strand, type, name):
     87..675     -  rep_origin     ori: high-copy-number ColE1/pMB1/pBR322/pUC origin of replication
    846..1706    -  CDS            AmpR: β-lactamase; bla; confers resistance to ampicillin, carbenicillin, and related antibiotics
   1707..1778    -  promoter       AmpR promoter: bla
   1857..2456    +  CDS            PuroR: puromycin N-acetyltransferase; pac from Streptomyces alboniger; confers resistance to puromycin
   2461..2541    +  CDS            HBB (fragment): HBB_PONPY - Experimental evidence at transcript level: Swiss-Prot protein existence level 2. Involved in oxygen transport from the lung to the various peripheral tissues. From Pongo pygmaeus (Bornean orangutan).
   2612..2667    +  polyA_signal   β-globin poly(A) signal: rabbit β-globin polyadenylation signal (Gil and Proudfoot, 1987)
   3646..3666    +  protein_bind   attB4: mutant version of attB; core recombination site for the Gateway® BP reaction BP Clonase™
   3734..3945    +  promoter       EF-1α core promoter: core promoter for human elongation factor EF-1α
   3946..4884    +  intron         EF-1α intron A: intron upstream of the start codon of human EF-1α
   4911..4931    +  protein_bind   attB1: mutant version of attB; core recombination site for the Gateway® BP reaction BP Clonase™
   4951..5646    +  CDS            mKate2: mKate2 is a basic (constitutively fluorescent) red fluorescent protein published in 2009, derived from Entacmaea quadricolor. It is reported to be a rapidly-maturing monomer with moderate acid sensitivity.
   5666..5690    -  protein_bind   attB2: mutant version of attB; recombination site for the Gateway® BP reaction BP Clonase™
   5830..5904    +  CDS            HBB (fragment): HBB_PONPY - Experimental evidence at transcript level: Swiss-Prot protein existence level 2. Involved in oxygen transport from the lung to the various peripheral tissues. From Pongo pygmaeus (Bornean orangutan).
   5975..6030    +  polyA_signal   β-globin poly(A) signal: rabbit β-globin polyadenylation signal (Gil and Proudfoot, 1987)
   6414..6439    +  misc_feature   SA: splice acceptor site
   7111..7131    +  protein_bind   attB4: mutant version of attB; core recombination site for the Gateway® BP reaction BP Clonase™
   7199..7410    +  promoter       EF-1α core promoter: core promoter for human elongation factor EF-1α
   7411..8349    +  intron         EF-1α intron A: intron upstream of the start codon of human EF-1α
   8376..8396    +  protein_bind   attB1: mutant version of attB; core recombination site for the Gateway® BP reaction BP Clonase™
   8407..9123    +  CDS            EBFP2: EBFP2 is a basic (constitutively fluorescent) blue fluorescent protein published in 2007, derived from Aequorea victoria. It is reported to be a rapidly-maturing monomer with moderate acid sensitivity.
   9131..9155    -  protein_bind   attB2: mutant version of attB; recombination site for the Gateway® BP reaction BP Clonase™
   9159..9239    +  CDS            HBB (fragment): HBB_PONPY - Experimental evidence at transcript level: Swiss-Prot protein existence level 2. Involved in oxygen transport from the lung to the various peripheral tissues. From Pongo pygmaeus (Bornean orangutan).
   9310..9365    +  polyA_signal   β-globin poly(A) signal: rabbit β-globin polyadenylation signal (Gil and Proudfoot, 1987)
   9748..9770    -  protein_bind   lac operator (fragment): The lac repressor binds to the lac operator to inhibit transcription in E. coli. This inhibition can be relieved by adding lactose or isopropyl-β-D-thiogalactopyranoside (IPTG). lac repressor encoded by lacI
   9774..9804    -  promoter       lac promoter: promoter for the E. coli lac operon
   9819..9840    -  protein_bind   CAP binding site: CAP binding activates transcription in the presence of cAMP. E. coli catabolite activator protein
   9853..9892    -  CDS            lacI (fragment): lac repressor; lacI; The lac repressor binds to the lac operator to inhibit transcription in E. coli. This inhibition can be relieved by adding lactose or isopropyl-β-D-thiogalactopyranoside (IPTG).
  10065..10874   +  CDS            KanR: aminoglycoside phosphotransferase; aph(3')-Ia; confers resistance to kanamycin in bacteria or G418 (Geneticin®) in eukaryotes
