[The description below was written by a language model from this plasmid's Addgene catalogue record and pLannotate feature annotations shown in this document.]
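Description:
LSB-hsa-miR-296-5p is an 11 kb mammalian expression plasmid built on the Low Sensor Backbone (LSB), a synthetic-biology vector designed to report microRNA activity by two-colour fluorescence. It replicates in E. coli from a high-copy ColE1/pUC-type origin and carries both an ampicillin (β-lactamase) and a kanamycin (aph(3')-Ia) resistance gene, with dual selection listed in the record. A puromycin N-acetyltransferase coding sequence followed by a rabbit β-globin polyadenylation signal is also present for selection in mammalian cells; no promoter for it is annotated in the feature table.

The payload consists of two parallel transcription units of matching design. Each uses the human EF-1α core promoter with its intron A, a fluorescent protein coding sequence flanked by Gateway attB1/attB2 sites (with attB4 upstream of the promoter, reflecting modular assembly), and a β-globin 3' region with poly(A) signal. One unit expresses the red protein mKate2 and, according to the record, carries a target site for human miR-296-5p in its 3' UTR; this target is not separately annotated, but would lie in the gap between the mKate2 cassette and its poly(A) region. The other unit expresses the blue protein EBFP2 without a target and serves as an internal reference for transfection and expression level. When miR-296-5p is active in a cell, mKate2 output is repressed relative to EBFP2, so the red-to-blue ratio gives a measure of miRNA activity.

The depositor notes that the repeated poly(A) elements make the plasmid inherently unstable, and that the physical plasmid differs from the deposited sequence by short insertions flanking the puromycin coding region that do not impair puromycin selection.
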