Addgene plasmid #103388: LSB-hsa-miR-296-5p
Purpose: Used to sense miRNA activity using fluorescence based tools. hsa-miR-296-5p target in 3' UTR of of mKate. miRNA activity can be measured by the repression of mKate2 relative to EBFP2 fluorescent proteins . Plasmid is inherently unstable; please see Depositor Comments
Depositing lab: Ron Weiss. Depositing organization: Massachusetts Institute of Technology. Publication: A mixed antagonistic/synergistic miRNA repression model enables accurate predictions of multi-input miRNA sensor activity. Gam JJ, Babb J, Weiss R. Nat Commun. 2018 Jun 22;9(1):2430. doi: 10.1038/s41467-018-04575-0. PubMed 29934631.
Backbone
  Vector backbone: Low Sensor Backbone (LSB)
  Vector type: Mammalian Expression, Synthetic Biology
Growth in bacteria
  Bacterial resistance: Ampicillin and Kanamycin, 100 & 50 μg/mL
  Growth temperature: 30°C
  Growth strain: NEB Stable
  Copy number: High Copy
Gene/Insert
  Gene/Insert name: hsa-miR-296-5p target
  Species: H. sapiens (human)
  Entrez Gene: MIR296 (a.k.a. MIRN296, miRNA296, mir-296)
  Promoter: EF-1a
  Cloning method: Gibson Cloning
Terms and licenses: Academic/Nonprofit Terms; Industry Terms: Not Available to Industry
Depositor comments: Please note that this plasmid is inherently unstable due to a repeating poly A element. We recommend performing a diagnostic digest on multiple colonies upon receipt. The depositors would like to note the presence of several discrepancies between the depositor sequence and physical plasmid sequence. In particular, the sequences upstream and downstream of the puromycin coding region have 10 bp insertions which do not affect the ability to perform puromycin selection. The sequences for those regions within the physical plasmids are as follows: Upstream of Puro: GAATTCGACCGCCTGTCTCAAGGTGCCACC; Downstream of Puro: GCTTTGAGACTACGCGTGAATTCACTCCTC.
How to cite: LSB-hsa-miR-296-5p was a gift from Ron Weiss (Addgene plasmid # 103388 ; http://n2t.net/addgene:103388 ; RRID:Addgene_103388)
