>Addgene plasmid #103388 | LSB-hsa-miR-296-5p | depositor partial sequence | sequence record 195826 | hsa-miR-296-5p target
ACAGGATTGAGGGGGGGCCCT
