>Addgene plasmid #103388 | LSB-hsa-miR-296-5p | addgene partial sequence | sequence record 272296 | mKate2-F 5'-ACCCGCTAAGAACCTCAAGA-3'
TCAAGGAGGCCGACAAAGAGACATACGTCGAGCAGCACGAGGTGGCTGTGGCCAGATACTGCGACCTCCC
TAGCAAACTGGGGCACAAACTTAATTGAGAATTCTACCACCCAGCTTTCTTGTACAAAGTGGTACGTCTC
AAGACCAGAGGTCTCTGCTTTTATCTCTACAGGATTGAGGGGGGGCCCTACAGGATTGAGGGGGGGCCCT
ACAGGATTGAGGGGGGGCCCTACAGGATTGAGGGGGGGCCCTCAACCAGAAGAGACCTGTGCTTCACTCC
TCAGGTGCAGGCTGCCTATCAGAAGGTGGTGGCTGGTGTGGCCAATGCCCTGGCTCACAAATACCACTGA
GATCTTTTTCCCTCTGCCAAAAATTATGGGGACATCATGAAGCCCCTTGAGCATCTGACTTCTGGCTAAT
AAAGGAAATTTATTTTCATTGCAATAGTGTGTTGGAATTTTTTGTGTCTCTCACTCGGAAGGACATATGG
GAGGGCAAA
